>Addgene plasmid #19320 | pEGFPC2-FmnIso1b | addgene partial sequence | sequence record 25093 | EGFP-C 5'-CATGGTCCTGCTGGAGTTCGTG-3'
CCGCGGGTCTCTGGCTGGAGAGCTGTACAGTCCGGCCGGACTCAGATCTCGAGCTCAAGCTTCGAATTCA
TGGAAGGCACTCACTGCACCCTCCAGCTGCATAACCCCATTGCCGAACTCTGCTATATCAGCTTCTATCT
TCCAAAAGGGGAAGTCAGAGGATTTTCATACAAGGGCACTGTAACTCTAGACAGATCCAATAACGCTTTC
CATAACTGCTACCAAGTCAGGGAGGGGCCAGACATCACCAGCCTCAGCCAGCAGCCAAACGAACATCCAG
GCGACATATTTTTCAAACAGACTCCCACAAAAAACATCCTGACAGAGCTATACAAGCTCACAGCAGAGAA
GGAGAGGCTGCTGGACAGTCTGCTGAGGTCAGACAACATCCTCGGTGTTTCAATGGGGAGCCAGGAGGGA
AAGTTGCAGGAGCTGTCAGTAATCCTTGCCACTGGGGATGAGTATTTCCAGAGTGCTGGCAACTGGCGCA
GAGAACTCCCTGTGAGCTCTCTCATTAGGAGGAGCACCCAAGAGAACAAAAAGCCCCGGAGGTCTGGCAG
GAGGAGAGAGAGCCCGGAGGAGCTCCGGCAGAAGAGAACCAGGAGGAAAGGGCGTGGCTGCCAGGAGTCA
GCATTTCAGATGGGGAAGGACCAGGTCTGTTCCAGTAGCTCCCTTTCTTTTCGAGCTCGGCCTAATCTCC
GGCTCCTAGAAGAAAGAGGAAATTTAGTTCCTCNGGGGAACGCTTACCTCTTCCCTACGGAAAAAAAAGA
GNTGCCTGGCCAACATCCTCAGGACACNGGATGCAGACCTGGCCTTCGGAAACTCTGGGAA
