[The description below was written by a language model from this plasmid's Addgene catalogue record.]
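Description:
pEGFPC2-FmnIso1b is a mammalian expression plasmid built on the pEGFP-C2 backbone (about 4.7 kb without insert) and carrying the mouse formin-1 isoform Ib coding sequence (Fmn1, the gene at the limb deformity locus, also called ld). The insert of roughly 4.5 kb was placed between the EcoRI and SmaI sites of the polylinker; the record does not say whether either site survived cloning. The plasmid is propagated in standard E. coli under kanamycin selection, and its copy number is listed as unknown.

No feature table accompanies the entry, so the promoter, tag and other regulatory elements are not explicitly recorded. From general knowledge of the pEGFP-C series, these vectors place the multiple cloning site downstream of the EGFP open reading frame, so an in-frame insert is expressed as a fusion with EGFP at its N-terminus. Expression is driven by the CMV immediate-early promoter and terminated by an SV40 polyadenylation signal. The kanamycin marker in this family is a dual-purpose Kan/Neo cassette that can also confer G418 resistance in mammalian cells. The reading-frame continuity of this particular fusion cannot be confirmed from the fields given.

The associated study concerns the association of formin-1 with microtubules through a peptide domain encoded by exon 2. This suggests the construct serves to visualise the subcellular localisation of fluorescently tagged formin-1 isoform Ib in transfected mammalian cells, for example to examine its relationship with the cytoskeleton or to compare it with other isoforms or variants.
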