Addgene plasmid #19320: pEGFPC2-FmnIso1b
Depositing lab: Philip Leder. Depositing organization: Harvard Medical School. Publication: Formin-1 protein associates with microtubules through a peptide domain encoded by exon-2. Zhou F, Leder P, Martin SS. Exp Cell Res. 2006 Apr 15. 312(7):1119-26. 10.1016/j.yexcr.2005.12.035 PubMed 16480715.
Backbone
  Vector backbone: pEGFP-C2
  Backbone size w/o insert (bp): 4700
  Vector type: Mammalian Expression
Growth in bacteria
  Bacterial resistance: Kanamycin, 50 μg/mL
  Growth temperature: 37°C
  Growth strain: DH5alpha
  Copy number: Unknown
Gene/Insert
  Gene/Insert name: formin1 iso1b (alt name: Fmn1)
  Species: M. musculus (mouse)
  Insert size (bp): 4500
  GenBank ID: NM_010230
  Entrez Gene: Fmn1 (a.k.a. RP23-248J10.1, Fmn, ld)
  Cloning method: Restriction Enzyme; 5′ cloning site EcoRI (unknown if destroyed); 3′ cloning site SmaI (unknown if destroyed)
  Sequencing primers: 5′ n/a
Terms and licenses: Academic/Nonprofit Terms; Industry Terms: Not Available to Industry
How to cite: pEGFPC2-FmnIso1b was a gift from Philip Leder (Addgene plasmid # 19320 ; http://n2t.net/addgene:19320 ; RRID:Addgene_19320)
